>Addgene plasmid #147024 | pCIneo-lambdaN-HA-HsTNRC6A_1-1609-del1384-1524-siRNAres_N | depositor full sequence | sequence record 289471 | Full Sequence
TCAATATTGGCCATTAGCCATATTATTCATTGGTTATATAGCATAAATCAATATTGGCTATTGGCCATTG
CATACGTTGTATCTATATCATAATATGTACATTTATATTGGCTCATGTCCAATATGACCGCCATGTTGGC
ATTGATTATTGACTAGTTATTAATAGTAATCAATTACGGGGTCATTAGTTCATAGCCCATATATGGAGTT
CCGCGTTACATAACTTACGGTAAATGGCCCGCCTGGCTGACCGCCCAACGACCCCCGCCCATTGACGTCA
ATAATGACGTATGTTCCCATAGTAACGCCAATAGGGACTTTCCATTGACGTCAATGGGTGGAGTATTTAC
GGTAAACTGCCCACTTGGCAGTACATCAAGTGTATCATATGCCAAGTCCGCCCCCTATTGACGTCAATGA
CGGTAAATGGCCCGCCTGGCATTATGCCCAGTACATGACCTTACGGGACTTTCCTACTTGGCAGTACATC
TACGTATTAGTCATCGCTATTACCATGGTGATGCGGTTTTGGCAGTACACCAATGGGCGTGGATAGCGGT
TTGACTCACGGGGATTTCCAAGTCTCCACCCCATTGACGTCAATGGGAGTTTGTTTTGGCACCAAAATCA
ACGGGACTTTCCAAAATGTCGTAACAACTGCGATCGCCCGCCCCGTTGACGCAAATGGGCGGTAGGCGTG
TACGGTGGGAGGTCTATATAAGCAGAGCTCGTTTAGTGAACCGTCAGATCACTAGAAGCTTTATTGCGGT
AGTTTATCACAGTTAAATTGCTAACGCAGTCAGTGCTTCTGACACAACAGTCTCGAACTTAAGCTGCAGT
GACTCTCTTAAGGTAGCCTTGCAGAAGTTGGTCGTGAGGCACTGGGCAGGTAAGTATCAAGGTTACAAGA
CAGGTTTAAGGAGACCAATAGAAACTGGGCTTGTCGAGACAGAGAAGACTCTTGCGTTTCTGATAGGCAC
CTATTGGTCTTACTGACATCCACTTTGCCTTTCTCTCCACAGGTGTCCACTCCCAGTTCAATTACAGCTC
TTAAGGCTAGAGTACTTAATACGACTCACTATAGGCTAGCCACCATGGACGCACAAACACGACGACGTGA
GCGTCGCGCTGAGAAACAAGCTCAATGGAAAGCTGCAAACCCACCGCTCGAGATGGCTTACCCATACGAT
GTTCCAGATTACGCTATGGATGCTGATTCTGCCTCCAGTTCTGAATCAGAGAGAAACATCACTATCATGG
CTTCAGGGAACACAGGTGGTGAAAAAGATGGCCTTCGGAATAGCACTGGACTTGGTTCCCAAAACAAGTT
TGTAGTTGGTAGCAGCAGCAATAATGTGGGCCATGGAAGTAGTACTGGGCCATGGGGTTTTTCCCATGGA
GCCATAATAAGCACATGTCAGGTCTCTGTGGATGCTCCTGAAAGCAAATCTGAAAGTAGCAACAATAGAA
TGAATGCTTGGGGCACTGTAAGTTCTTCATCAAATGGAGGGTTAAATCCAAGCACTTTGAATTCAGCTAG
CAACCATGGTGCCTGGCCAGTATTAGAGAACAATGGACTTGCCCTAAAAGGGCCTGTAGGGAGTGGTAGT
TCTGGCATTAATATTCAGTGCAGTACTATAGGCCAGATGCCTAACAATCAGAGTATTAACTCTAAAGTGA
GTGGTGGTTCTACCCATGGTACCTGGGGAAGCCTTCAGGAAACTTGTGAATCTGAAGTAAGTGGTACACA
GAAGGTTTCATTCAGTGGTCAACCTCAAAATATTACCACTGAAATGACTGGACCAAATAACACTACTAAC
TTTATGACCTCTAGTTTACCAAACTCCGGTTCAGTGCAGAATAATGAGCTGCCTAGTAGTAACACAGGGG
CCTGGCGTGTGAGCACAATGAATCATCCTCAGATGCAGGCTCCATCAGGTATGAATGGCACTTCCCTTTC
TCACCTTAGCAATGGAGAGTCAAAAAGTGGAGGCTCTTATGGTACTACATGGGGTGCCTATGGTTCTAAT
TACTCTGGAGACAAATGTTCAGGCCCTAATGGCCAAGCTAATGGTGACACTGTGAATGCAACTCTAATGC
AGCCTGGCGTAAATGGTCCTATGGGCACTAACTTTCAAGTTAACACAAACAAAGGAGGTGGTGTGTGGGA
ATCTGGTGCAGCAAACTCCCAGAGTACATCATGGGGAAGTGGAAATGGCGCAAATTCTGGAGGAAGTCGA
AGAGGATGGGGAACCCCTGCACAAAACACTGGCACTAATTTACCCAGCGTTGAGTGGAACAAACTGCCTA
GCAATCAGCATTCCAATGATAGTGCAAATGGCAATGGTAAGACGTTTACAAATGGATGGAAATCTACTGA
GGAAGAGGATCAGGGTTCTGCCACATCTCAGACAAATGAGCAAAGCAGTGTGTGGGCCAAAACAGGAGGT
ACAGTGGAGAGCGATGGTAGTACAGAAAGCACTGGACGCCTTGAGGAAAAAGGAACTGGGGAAAGTCAGA
GTAGAGACAGAAGAAAAATTGATCAGCACACATTACTCCAAAGCATTGTAAACAGAACTGACTTAGATCC
ACGTGTCCTGTCCAACTCTGGTTGGGGACAGACTCCTATTAAGCAGAATACTGCCTGGGATACAGAAACA
TCACCTAGAGGGGAACGAAAGACTGACAATGGGACAGAGGCCTGGGGAAGCTCTGCAACACAGACTTTTA
ACTCAGGGGCATGTATAGATAAGACTAGCCCTAATGGTAATGATACCTCATCTGTATCAGGGTGGGGCGA
TCCCAAACCTGCTCTGAGGTGGGGAGATTCCAAAGGCTCAAACTGCCAGGGGGGGTGGGAAGATGATTCT
GCTGCTACAGGAATGGTCAAGAGCAATCAGTGGGGGAATTGCAAAGAGGAGAAGGCTGCATGGAATGACT
CGCAAAAGAATAAACAGGGATGGGGTGATGGACAAAAATCAAGCCAAGGGTGGTCTGTTTCTGCCAGTGA
TAACTGGGGAGAAACTTCAAGGAATAACCATTGGGGTGAGGCCAATAAGAAATCCAGCTCAGGAGGTAGT
GACAGTGACAGGTCCGTTTCCGGTTGGAACGAACTTGGTAAAACTAGTTCTTTCACTTGGGGAAACAACA
TAAATCCAAATAATTCATCAGGATGGGATGAATCTTCTAAACCTACTCCTTCCCAGGGATGGGGAGACCC
TCCAAAGTCTAATCAGTCTCTAGGTTGGGGAGATTCGTCAAAGCCAGTCAGCTCTCCAGACTGGAACAAG
CAACAAGACATTGTTGGATCTTGGGGAATCCCACCAGCTACAGGCAAACCTCCTGGTACAGGCTGGCTGG
GGGGACCTATACCAGCCCCAGCAAAAGAAGAAGAACCCACAGGCTGGGAGGAACCATCCCCAGAATCTAT
ACGTCGCAAAATGGAGATTGATGATGGAACTTCAGCTTGGGGAGATCCAAGCAAATACAACTACAAAAAT
GTGAACATGTGGAACAAAAACGTCCCAAATGGCAACAGCCGTTCAGACCAGCAAGCACAGGTACATCAGC
TGCTAACGCCTGCAAGTGCCATCTCAAACAAAGAGGCAAGCAGTGGCTCTGGCTGGGGTGAGCCCTGGGG
GGAGCCTTCTACTCCAGCCACAACTGTGGATAATGGTACTTCAGCATGGGGTAAGCCCATAGACAGTGGT
CCCAGCTGGGGGGAACCCATTGCTGCGGCATCCAGCACATCCACGTGGGGCTCCAGCTCTGTTGGTCCAC
AAGCATTAAGCAAATCTGGGCCAAAATCTATGCAAGATGGCTGGTGTGGTGATGATATGCCATTGCCTGG
AAATCGCCCCACTGGCTGGGAAGAGGAAGAGGATGTGGAGATTGGAATGTGGAATAGTAATTCATCTCAA
GAGCTTAACTCATCTTTAAATTGGCCACCATATACAAAGAAAATGTCATCGAAGGGTCTGAGTGGCAAAA
AAAGGAGAAGGGAAAGGGGAATGATGAAAGGTGGAAACAAACAAGAAGAAGCGTGGATAAATCCATTTGT
TAAACAGTTTTCAAACATCAGTTTTTCGAGAGACTCACCAGAGGAAAATGTACAAAGCAATAAGATGGAC
CTTTCTGGAGGAATGTTACAAGACAAACGAATGGAGATAGATAAACATAGCCTAAATATTGGTGATTACA
ATCGAACGGTCGGGAAAGGCCCTGGTTCTCGGCCTCAGATTTCCAAAGAGTCTTCCATGGAGCGCAATCC
TTATTTTGATAAGGATGGCATTGTAGCAGATGAATCCCAAAACATGCAGTTTATGTCCAGTCAAAGCATG
AAGCTTCCCCCTTCAAATAGTGCACTACCTAACCAGGCCCTTGGCTCCATAGCAGGGCTGGGTATGCAAA
ACTTGAATTCTGTTAGACAGAATGGCAATCCCAGTATGTTTGGTGTTGGAAACACAGCAGCACAACCCCG
GGGCATGCAGCAGCCTCCAGCACAACCTCTTAGTTCATCTCAACCCAACCTGCGGGCCCAGGTGCCTCCT
CCATTACTCTCCCCTCAGGTTCCAGTTTCATTGCTGAAGTATGCACCAAACAACGGTGGCCTGAATCCAC
TCTTTGGCCCTCAACAGGTAGCCATGCTGAACCAGCTATCCCAGCTAAACCAGCTTTCTCAGATCTCCCA
GTTACAGCGATTGTTAGCGCAGCAGCAAAGGGCGCAGAGTCAGAGAAGCGTGCCTTCTGGGAACCGGCCG
CAGCAAGACCAGCAGGGTCGACCTCTTAGTGTGCAGCAGCAAATGATGCAACAATCTCGTCAACTTGATC
CAAACCTGTTGGTGAAGCAGCAGACTCCACCATCTCAGCAGCAGCCACTCCATCAGCCAGCCATGAAGTC
TTTCCTTGACAATGTCATGCCCCACACTACACCTGAGCTGCAAAAAGGGCCATCACCAATAAATGCTTTC
AGCAACTTCCCTATAGGCTTGAACTCAAACTTGAATGTAAATATGGATATGAACAGTATTAAAGAGCCAC
AGTCAAGACTAAGGAAGTGGACGACAGTGGACAGCATTTCTGTGAACACATCTTTGGATCAAAACTCCAG
CAAACATGGTGCTATTTCAAGTGGTTTCAGGCTGGAAGAGTCTCCATTTGTTCCCTATGACTTTATGAAC
AGCAGTACTTCACCAGCCAGTCCTCCAGGTTCAATAGGAGATGGCTGGCCACGTGCCAAATCGCCTAACG
GCTCTAGCAGTGTTAATTGGCCACCAGAATTTCGTCCTGGTGAGCCATGGAAAGGTTATCCAAACATTGA
CCCTGAAACTGACCCTTACGTCACTCCTGGCAGTAGAATAACAAATTGGCTTGTTCTAAAAAACCTTACA
CCTCAGATCGATGGCTCAACTCTGCGCACTCTGTGCATGCAGCACGGCCCGCTGATCACATTCCACCTGA
ACCTCCCTCACGGAAATGCTCTGGTCCGCTACAGTTCAAAAGAAGAGGTAGTGGAGGCACAAAAGTCTCT
GCACATGTGTGTACTGGGGAACACTACTATTCTTGCTGAGTTTGCCAGTGAAGAGGAGATCAGTCGTTTC
TTTGCACAATAAGCGGCCGCTTCCCTTTAGTGAGGGTTAATGCTTCGAGCAGACATGATAAGATACATTG
ATGAGTTTGGACAAACCACAACTAGAATGCAGTGAAAAAAATGCTTTATTTGTGAAATTTGTGATGCTAT
TGCTTTATTTGTAACCATTATAAGCTGCAATAAACAAGTAACAACAATTGCATTCATTTTATGTTTCAGG
TTCAGGGGGAGATGTGGGAGGTTTTTTAAAGCAAGTAAAACCTCTACAAATGTGGTAAAATCCGATAAGG
ATCGATCCGGGCTGGCGTAATAGCGAAGAGGCCCGCACCGATCGCCCTTCCCAACAGTTGCGCAGCCTGA
ATGGCGAATGG
[124 nt withheld, positions 5962-6085]
C
[91 nt withheld, positions 6087-6177]
A
[49 nt withheld, positions 6179-6227]
CCTTTGACGTTGGAGTCCACGTTCTTT
[37 nt withheld, positions 6255-6291]
ACCCTATCTCGGTCTATTCTTTTGATTTATAAGGGATTTTGCCGATTTCGGCCTATTGGTTAAAAAATGA
GCTGATTTAACAAAAATTTAACGCGAATTTTAACAAAATATTAACGCTTACAATTTCCTGATGCGGTATT
TTCTCCTTACGCATCTGTGCGGTATTTCACACCGCATACGCGGATCTGCGCAGCACCATGGCCTGAAATA
ACCTCTGAAAGAGGAACTTGGTTAGGTACCTTCTGAGGCGGAAAGAACCAGCTGTGGAATGTGTGTCAGT
TAGGGTGTGGAAAGTCCCCAGGCTCCCCAGCAGGCAGAAGTATGCAAAGCATGCATCTCAATTAGTCAGC
AACCAGGTGTGGAAAGTCCCCAGGCTCCCCAGCAGGCAGAAGTATGCAAAGCATGCATCTCAATTAGTCA
GCAACCATAGTCCCGCCCCTAACTCCGCCCATCCCGCCCCTAACTCCGCCCAGTTCCGCCCATTCTCCGC
CCCATGGCTGACTAATTTTTTTTATTTATGCAGAGGCCGAGGCCGCCTCGGCCTCTGAGCTATTCCAGAA
GTAGTGAGGAGGCTTTTTTGGAGGCCTAGGCTTTTGCAAAAAGCTTGATTCTTCTGACACAACAGTCTCG
AACTTAAGGCTAGAGCCACCATGATTGAACAAGATGGATTGCACGCAGGTTCTCCGGCCGCTTGGGTGGA
GAGGCTATTCGGCTATGACTGGGCACAACAGACAATCGGCTGCTCTGATGCCGCCGTGTTCCGGCTGTCA
GCGCAGGGGCGCCCGGTTCTTTTTGTCAAGACCGACCTGTCCGGTGCCCTGAATGAACTGCAGGACGAGG
CAGCGCGGCTATCGTGGCTGGCCACGACGGGCGTTCCTTGCGCAGCTGTGCTCGACGTTGTCACTGAAGC
GGGAAGGGACTGGCTGCTATTGGGCGAAGTGCCGGGGCAGGATCTCCTGTCATCTCACCTTGCTCCTGCC
GAGAAAGTATCCATCATGGCTGATGCAATGCGGCGGCTGCATACGCTTGATCCGGCTACCTGCCCATTCG
ACCACCAAGCGAAACATCGCATCGAGCGAGCACGTACTCGGATGGAAGCCGGTCTTGTCGATCAGGATGA
TCTGGACGAAGAGCATCAGGGGCTCGCGCCAGCCGAACTGTTCGCCAGGCTCAAGGCGCGCATGCCCGAC
GGCGAGGATCTCGTCGTGACCCATGGCGATGCCTGCTTGCCGAATATCATGGTGGAAAATGGCCGCTTTT
CTGGATTCATCGACTGTGGCCGGCTGGGTGTGGCGGACCGCTATCAGGACATAGCGTTGGCTACCCGTGA
TATTGCTGAAGAGCTTGGCGGCGAATGGGCTGACCGCTTCCTCGTGCTTTACGGTATCGCCGCTCCCGAT
TCGCAGCGCATCGCCTTCTATCGCCTTCTTGACGAGTTCTTCTGAGCGGGACTCTGGGGTTCGAAATGAC
CGACCAAGCGACGCCCAACCTGCCATCACGATGGCCGCAATAAAATATCTTTATTTTCATTACATCTGTG
TGTTGGTTTTTTGTGTGAATCGATAGCGATAAGGATCCGCGTATGGTGCACTCTCAGTACAATCTGCTCT
GATGCCGCATAGTTAAGCCAGCCCCGACACCCGCCAACACCCGCTGACGCGCCCTGACGGGCTTGTCTGC
TCCCGGCATCCGCTTACAGACAAGCTGTGACCGTCTCCGGGAGCTGCATGTGTCAGAGGTTTTCACCGTC
ATCACCGAAACGCGCGAGACGAAAGGGCCTCGTGATACGCCTATTTTTATAGGTTAATGTCATGATAATA
ATGGTTTCTTAGACGTCAGGTGGCACTTTTCGGGGAAATGTGCGCGGAACCCCTATTTGTTTATTTTTCT
AAATACATTCAAATATGTATCCGCTCATGAGACAATAACCCTGATAAATGCTTCAATAATATTGAAAAAG
GAAGAGTATGAGTATTCAACATTTCCGTGTCGCCCTTATTCCCTTTTTTGCGGCATTTTGCCTTCCTGTT
TTTGCTCACCCAGAAACGCTGGTGAAAGTAAAAGATGCTGAAGATCAGTTGGGTGCACGAGTGGGTTACA
TCGAACTGGATCTCAACAGCGGTAAGATCCTTGAGAGTTTTCGCCCCGAAGAACGTTTTCCAATGATGAG
CACTTTTAAAGTTCTGCTATGTGGCGCGGTATTATCCCGTATTGACGCCGGGCAAGAGCAACTCGGTCGC
CGCATACACTATTCTCAGAATGACTTGGTTGAGTACTCACCAGTCACAGAAAAGCATCTTACGGATGGCA
TGACAGTAAGAGAATTATGCAGTGCTGCCATAACCATGAGTGATAACACTGCGGCCAACTTACTTCTGAC
AACGATCGGAGGACCGAAGGAGCTAACCGCTTTTTTGCACAACATGGGGGATCATGTAACTCGCCTTGAT
CGTTGGGAACCGGAGCTGAATGAAGCCATACCAAACGACGAGCGTGACACCACGATGCCTGTAGCAATGG
CAACAACGTTGCGCAAACTATTAACTGGCGAACTACTTACTCTAGCTTCCCGGCAACAATTAATAGACTG
GATGGAGGCGGATAAAGTTGCAGGACCACTTCTGCGCTCGGCCCTTCCGGCTGGCTGGTTTATTGCTGAT
AAATCTGGAGCCGGTGAGCGTGGGTCTCGCGGTATCATTGCAGCACTGGGGCCAGATGGTAAGCCCTCCC
GTATCGTAGTTATCTACACGACGGGGAGTCAGGCAACTATGGATGAACGAAATAGACAGATCGCTGAGAT
AGGTGCCTCACTGATTAAGCATTGGTAACTGTCAGACCAAGTTTACTCATATATACTTTAGATTGATTTA
AAACTTCATTTTTAATTTAAAAGGATCTAGGTGAAGATCCTTTTTGATAATCTCATGACCAAAATCCCTT
AACGTGAGTTTTCGTTCCACTGAGCGTCAGACCCCGTAGAAAAGATCAAAGGATCTTCTTGAGATCCTTT
TTTTCTGCGCGTAATCTGCTGCTTGCAAACAAAAAAACCACCGCTACCAGCGGTGGTTTGTTTGCCGGAT
CAAGAGCTACCAACTCTTTTTCCGAAGGTAACTGGCTTCAGCAGAGCGCAGATACCAAATACTGTTCTTC
TAGTGTAGCCGTAGTTAGGCCACCACTTCAAGAACTCTGTAGCACCGCCTACATACCTCGCTCTGCTAAT
CCTGTTACCAGTGGCTGCTGCCAGTGGCGATAAGTCGTGTCTTACCGGGTTGGACTCAAGACGATAGTTA
CCGGATAAGGCGCAGCGGTCGGGCTGAACGGGGGGTTCGTGCACACAGCCCAGCTTGGAGCGAACGACCT
ACACCGAACTGAGATACCTACAGCGTGAGCTATGAGAAAGCGCCACGCTTCCCGAAGGGAGAAAGGCGGA
CAGGTATCCGGTAAGCGGCAGGGTCGGAACAGGAGAGCGCACGAGGGAGCTTCCAGGGGGAAACGCCTGG
TATCTTTATAGTCCTGTCGGGTTTCGCCACCTCTGACTTGAGCGTCGATTTTTGTGATGCTCGTCAGGGG
GGCGGAGCCTATGGAAAAACGCCAGCAACGCGGCCTTTTTACGGTTCCTGGCCTTTTGCTGGCCTTTTGC
TCACATGGCTCGACAGATCT
Features (pLannotate 1.2.2; 19 found; start..end, strand, type, name):
    140..517     +  enhancer       CMV enhancer: human cytomegalovirus immediate early enhancer
    518..729     +  promoter       CMV promoter: human cytomegalovirus (CMV) immediate early promoter
    890..1022    +  intron         chimeric intron: chimera between introns from human β-globin and immunoglobulin heavy chain genes
   1067..1085    +  promoter       T7 promoter: promoter for bacteriophage T7 RNA polymerase
   1128..5609    +  CDS            TNRC6A (fragment): TNR6A_HUMAN - Also known as CAGH26, KIAA1460, TNRC6. Experimental evidence at protein level: Swiss-Prot protein existence level 1. Plays a role in RNA-mediated gene silencing by both micro- RNAs (miRNAs) and short interfering RNAs (siRNAs). Required for miRNA- dependent repression of translation and for siRNA-dependent endonucleolytic cleavage of complementary mRNAs by argonaute family proteins. As a scaffolding protein, associates with argonaute proteins bound to partially complementary mRNAs, and can simultaneously recruit CCR4-NOT and PAN deadenylase complexes. From Homo sapiens (Human).
   5624..5641    -  promoter       T3 promoter (fragment): promoter for bacteriophage T3 RNA polymerase
   5650..5779    -  polyA_signal   SV40 poly(A) signal: SV40 polyadenylation signal
   5799..5867    -  CDS            large T antigen (fragment): large T antigen from SV40 (simian virus 40)
   5891..5958    +  CDS            lacZα (fragment): LacZα fragment of β-galactosidase; lacZ fragment
   5962..6390    +  rep_origin     f1 ori (sequence partly withheld): f1 bacteriophage origin of replication; arrow indicates direction of (+) strand synthesis
   6418..6469    -  misc_feature   bom (fragment): basis of mobility region from pBR322
   6534..6891    +  promoter       SV40 promoter: SV40 enhancer and early promoter
   6942..7733    +  CDS            neo: KKA2_KLEPN - Also known as kan, nptII. Experimental evidence at protein level: Swiss-Prot protein existence level 1. Resistance to kanamycin, neomycin, paromomycin, ribostamycin, butirosin and gentamicin B. From Klebsiella pneumoniae.
   7800..7848    +  polyA_signal   poly(A) signal: synthetic polyadenylation signal
   7868..7922    -  misc_feature   bom (fragment): basis of mobility region from pBR322
   8024..8059    -  CDS            rop (fragment): Rop protein, which maintains plasmids at low copy number; rop
   8154..8258    +  promoter       AmpR promoter: bla
   8259..9119    +  CDS            AmpR: β-lactamase; bla; confers resistance to ampicillin, carbenicillin, and related antibiotics
   9290..9878    +  rep_origin     ori: high-copy-number ColE1/pMB1/pBR322/pUC origin of replication
