[The description below was written by a language model from this plasmid's Addgene catalogue record and pLannotate feature annotations shown in this document.]
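Description:
pCIneo-lambdaN-HA-HsTNRC6A_1-1609-del1384-1524-siRNAres_N is a mammalian expression plasmid of about 9.95 kb built on the pCI-neo backbone. It is maintained in E. coli through a high-copy ColE1/pUC-type origin with ampicillin selection (β-lactamase under its own promoter), and also carries an f1 origin for single-stranded DNA production. For mammalian cells, a separate cassette places the neomycin phosphotransferase gene under the SV40 enhancer/early promoter with a synthetic poly(A) signal, allowing G418 selection of stable transfectants.

The expression unit consists of the CMV immediate-early enhancer and promoter, a chimeric β-globin/immunoglobulin intron that promotes efficient mRNA processing, a T7 promoter upstream of the insert, and an SV40 polyadenylation signal downstream. The insert encodes a fragment of human TNRC6A (GW182), residues 1–1609 with an internal deletion. The plasmid name gives the deletion as 1384–1524, whereas the purpose and insert fields give 1384–1542, so the exact endpoint should be checked against the sequence. The depositor notes one non-silent change, K1578E, relative to the UniProt isoform 2 reference. "siRNAres" in the name indicates an siRNA-resistant coding sequence, which would permit expression while the endogenous transcript is knocked down. The name also indicates N-terminal lambdaN and HA tags, though the feature table does not annotate them separately. LambdaN is a peptide that binds BoxB RNA hairpins, allowing a protein to be tethered to a reporter mRNA, and HA allows immunodetection.

The associated publication concerns PABPC1-binding sites in GW182 proteins and miRNA-mediated silencing, consistent with use in tethering or knockdown-complementation experiments. The depositor sequence may be theoretical rather than fully verified.
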