Addgene plasmid #147024: pCIneo-lambdaN-HA-HsTNRC6A_1-1609-del1384-1524-siRNAres_N
Purpose: Mammalian Expression of HsTNRC6A_1-1609-del1384-1542-siRNAres
Depositing lab: Elisa Izaurralde. Depositing organization: Max Planck Institute for Developmental Biology. Publication: Two PABPC1-binding sites in GW182 proteins promote miRNA-mediated gene silencing. Huntzinger E, Braun JE, Heimstädt S, Zekri L, Izaurralde E. EMBO J. 2010 Dec 15;29(24):4146-60. doi: 10.1038/emboj.2010.274 PubMed 21063388.
Backbone
  Vector backbone: pCI-neo
  Vector type: Mammalian Expression
Growth in bacteria
  Bacterial resistance: Ampicillin, 100 μg/mL
  Growth temperature: 37°C
  Growth strain: DH5alpha
  Copy number: High Copy
Gene/Insert
  Gene/Insert name: HsTNRC6A_1-1609-del1384-1542-siRNAres
  Species: H. sapiens (human)
  Mutation: one non silent mutation K1578E compared to the sequence of isoform2 given by Uniprot: Q8NDV7-2
  Entrez Gene: TNRC6A (a.k.a. CAGH26, FAME6, GW1, GW182, TNRC6)
  Cloning method: Unknown
Terms and licenses: Academic/Nonprofit Terms; Industry Terms: Not Available to Industry
Depositor comments: Plasmids from this collection were made available to the research community and donated after the lab closed. Please note that the sequence provided by the depositing laboratory may be theoretical/predicted or based on Sanger sequencing results. There may be discrepancies between sequencing results obtained by Addgene and the depositor sequence. If an Addgene verified sequence is not available, please contact before placing your order to request that our lab fully sequence the plasmid.
How to cite: pCIneo-lambdaN-HA-HsTNRC6A_1-1609-del1384-1524-siRNAres_N was a gift from Elisa Izaurralde (Addgene plasmid # 147024 ; http://n2t.net/addgene:147024 ; RRID:Addgene_147024)
